Addgene plasmid #117550: pEPOR1CB0014
Purpose: Level 1 Golden Gate Cassette: AsCas12a expression cassette for dicotyledonous plants
Depositing lab: Nicola Patron. Depositing organization: Earlham Institute. Publication: Comparison of efficiency and specificity of CRISPR-associated (Cas) nucleases in plants: An expanded toolkit for precision genome engineering. Raitskin O, Schudoma C, West A, Patron NJ. PLoS One. 2019 Feb 27;14(2):e0211598. doi: 10.1371/journal.pone.0211598. eCollection 2019. PubMed 30811422.
Backbone
  Vector backbone: pICH47742
  Vector type: Plant Expression
Growth in bacteria
  Bacterial resistance: Ampicillin, 100 μg/mL
  Growth temperature: 37°C
  Growth strain: DH5alpha
  Copy number: High Copy
Gene/Insert
  Gene/Insert name: 2x35S+5'UTR OMEGA (pICH51288) + AsCas12a (with stop codon)+ Nos (pICH41421)
  Species: Synthetic
  Promoter: 2x35S+5'UTR OMEGA (pICH51288)
  Cloning method: Restriction Enzyme; 5′ cloning site BsaI (destroyed during cloning); 3′ cloning site BsaI (destroyed during cloning)
Terms and licenses: Academic/Nonprofit Terms; Industry Terms: Not Available to Industry
Depositor comments: Promoter/5'UTR: 2x35S+5'UTR OMEGA (pICH51288) +CDS: AsCas12a (with stop codon)+3'UTR/terminator: Nos (pICH41421) Please visit https://www.biorxiv.org/content/early/2018/09/20/422766 for BioRxiv preprint
How to cite: pEPOR1CB0014 was a gift from Nicola Patron (Addgene plasmid # 117550 ; http://n2t.net/addgene:117550 ; RRID:Addgene_117550)
