[The description below was written by a language model from this plasmid's Addgene catalogue record and pLannotate feature annotations shown in this document.]
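Description:
pEPOR1CB0014 is a Level 1 Golden Gate (MoClo-style) plant expression cassette built in the pICH47742 acceptor backbone and carrying a complete transcriptional unit for the CRISPR nuclease AsCas12a (also called AsCpf1, from Acidaminococcus sp. BV3L6), intended for expression in dicotyledonous plants. The 9.5 kb plasmid is maintained in E. coli at high copy through a ColE1/pUC-type origin and selected with ampicillin via the β-lactamase gene. The backbone also carries the broad-host-range incP oriV together with trfA, which encodes its replication initiator. Nopaline-type left and right T-DNA border repeats flank the cassette, an arrangement characteristic of binary vectors that replicate in Agrobacterium and deliver the bordered region into plant cells.

The cassette was assembled from standard parts by BsaI-based cloning, with the BsaI sites destroyed in the process. Transcription is driven by the cauliflower mosaic virus 35S promoter with a duplicated enhancer, followed by the tobacco mosaic virus Ω 5' leader, which acts as a translational enhancer. The AsCas12a coding sequence is annotated as continuing into a C-terminal bipartite nucleoplasmin nuclear localization signal and a 3xHA epitope tag, which would direct the nuclease to the nucleus and allow immunodetection, and it ends with a stop codon before the nopaline synthase terminator and polyadenylation signal. No guide RNA expression unit or plant selectable marker appears in the feature table, consistent with a Level 1 module meant to be combined with other cassettes in higher-level assemblies. The plasmid belongs to a toolkit used to compare the efficiency and specificity of different Cas nucleases for plant genome engineering.
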