Features (pLannotate 1.2.2; 14 found; start..end, strand, type, name):
    111..787     +  promoter       CaMV 35S promoter (enhanced): cauliflower mosaic virus 35S promoter with a duplicated enhancer region
    812..865     +  misc_feature   TMV Ω: translational enhancer from the tobacco mosaic virus 5'-leader sequence (Gallie et al., 1988)
    874..4794    +  CDS            AsCpf1: CRISPR-associated protein from Acidaminococcus sp. BV3L6 (Zetsche et al., 2015)
   4795..4842    +  CDS            nucleoplasmin NLS: bipartite nuclear localization signal from nucleoplasmin
   4849..4929    +  CDS            3xHA: three tandem HA epitope tags
   4945..5197    +  terminator     NOS terminator: nopaline synthase terminator and poly(A) signal
   5245..5269    +  misc_feature   RB T-DNA repeat: right border repeat from nopaline C58 T-DNA
   5381..5401    -  CDS            TetR (fragment): tetracycline resistance regulatory protein; tetR
   5428..6573    -  CDS            trfA: TRFA_ECOLX - Experimental evidence at protein level: Swiss-Prot protein existence level 1. Also involved in plasmid copy number control, promoting intermolecular coupling of protein bound iterons at oriV, which inhibits replication initiation. From Escherichia coli.
   6909..7497    -  rep_origin     ori: high-copy-number ColE1/pMB1/pBR322/pUC origin of replication
   7668..8528    -  CDS            AmpR: β-lactamase; bla; confers resistance to ampicillin, carbenicillin, and related antibiotics
   8529..8633    -  promoter       AmpR promoter: bla
   8720..9351    -  rep_origin     oriV: incP origin of replication
   9443..9467    +  misc_feature   LB T-DNA repeat: left border repeat from nopaline C58 T-DNA
>Addgene plasmid #117550 | pEPOR1CB0014 | addgene full sequence | sequence record 228088 | Addgene NGS Result
TCTGTGAAGACAAGCAAGAATTCAAGCTTGGAGGTCAACATGGTGGAGCACGACACTCTGGTCTACTCCA
AAAATGTCAAAGATACAGTCTCAGAAGATCAAAGGGCTATTGAGACTTTTCAACAAAGGATAATTTCGGG
AAACCTCCTCGGATTCCATTGCCCAGCTATCTGTCACTTCATCGAAAGGACAGTAGAAAAGGAAGGTGGC
TCCTACAAATGCCATCATTGCGATAAAGGAAAGGCTATCATTCAAGATCTCTCTGCCGACAGTGGTCCCA
AAGATGGACCCCCACCCACGAGGAGCATCGTGGAAAAAGAAGAGGTTCCAACCACGTCTACAAAGCAAGT
GGATTGATGTGATAACATGGTGGAGCACGACACTCTGGTCTACTCCAAAAATGTCAAAGATACAGTCTCA
GAAGATCAAAGGGCTATTGAGACTTTTCAACAAAGGATAATTTCGGGAAACCTCCTCGGATTCCATTGCC
CAGCTATCTGTCACTTCATCGAAAGGACAGTAGAAAAGGAAGGTGGCTCCTACAAATGCCATCATTGCGA
TAAAGGAAAGGCTATCATTCAAGATCTCTCTGCCGACAGTGGTCCCAAAGATGGACCCCCACCCACGAGG
AGCATCGTGGAAAAAGAAGAGGTTCCAACCACGTCTACAAAGCAAGTGGATTGATGTGACATCTCCACTG
ACGTAAGGGATGACGCACAATCCCACTATCCTTCGCAAGACCCTTCCTCTATATAAGGAAGTTCATTTCA
TTTGGAGAGGACACGCTCGAGTATAAGAGCTCATTTTTACAACAATTACCAACAACAACAAACAACAAAC
AACATTACAATTACATTTACAATTATCGATACAATGACACAGTTCGAGGGCTTTACCAACCTGTATCAGG
TGAGCAAGACACTGCGGTTTGAGCTGATCCCACAGGGCAAGACCCTGAAGCACATCCAGGAGCAGGGCTT
CATCGAGGAGGACAAGGCCCGCAATGATCACTACAAGGAGCTGAAGCCCATCATCGATCGGATCTACAAG
ACCTATGCCGACCAGTGCCTGCAGCTGGTGCAGCTGGATTGGGAGAACCTGAGCGCCGCCATCGACTCCT
ATAGAAAGGAGAAAACCGAGGAGACAAGGAACGCCCTGATCGAGGAGCAGGCCACATATCGCAATGCCAT
CCACGACTACTTCATCGGCCGGACAGACAACCTGACCGATGCCATCAATAAGAGACACGCCGAGATCTAC
AAGGGCCTGTTCAAGGCCGAGCTGTTTAATGGCAAGGTGCTGAAGCAGCTGGGCACCGTGACCACAACCG
AGCACGAGAACGCCCTGCTGCGGAGCTTCGACAAGTTTACAACCTACTTCTCCGGCTTTTATGAGAACAG
GAAGAACGTGTTCAGCGCCGAGGATATCAGCACAGCCATCCCACACCGCATCGTGCAGGACAACTTCCCC
AAGTTTAAGGAGAATTGTCACATCTTCACACGCCTGATCACCGCCGTGCCCAGCCTGCGGGAGCACTTTG
AGAACGTGAAGAAGGCCATCGGCATCTTCGTGAGCACCTCCATCGAGGAGGTGTTTTCCTTCCCTTTTTA
TAACCAGCTGCTGACACAGACCCAGATCGACCTGTATAACCAGCTGCTGGGAGGAATCTCTCGGGAGGCA
GGCACCGAGAAGATCAAGGGCCTGAACGAGGTGCTGAATCTGGCCATCCAGAAGAATGATGAGACAGCCC
ACATCATCGCCTCCCTGCCACACAGATTCATCCCCCTGTTTAAGCAGATCCTGTCCGATAGGAACACCCT
GTCTTTCATCCTGGAGGAGTTTAAGAGCGACGAGGAAGTGATCCAGTCCTTCTGCAAGTACAAGACACTG
CTGAGAAACGAGAACGTGCTGGAGACAGCCGAGGCCCTGTTTAACGAGCTGAACAGCATCGACCTGACAC
ACATCTTCATCAGCCACAAGAAGCTGGAGACAATCAGCAGCGCCCTGTGCGACCACTGGGATACACTGAG
GAATGCCCTGTATGAGCGGAGAATCTCCGAGCTGACAGGCAAGATCACCAAGTCTGCCAAGGAGAAGGTG
CAGCGCAGCCTGAAGCACGAGGATATCAACCTGCAGGAGATCATCTCTGCCGCAGGCAAGGAGCTGAGCG
AGGCCTTCAAGCAGAAAACCAGCGAGATCCTGTCCCACGCACACGCCGCCCTGGATCAGCCACTGCCTAC
AACCCTGAAGAAGCAGGAGGAGAAGGAGATCCTGAAGTCTCAGCTGGACAGCCTGCTGGGCCTGTACCAC
CTGCTGGACTGGTTTGCCGTGGATGAGTCCAACGAGGTGGACCCCGAGTTCTCTGCCCGGCTGACCGGCA
TCAAGCTGGAGATGGAGCCTTCTCTGAGCTTCTACAACAAGGCCAGAAATTATGCCACCAAGAAGCCCTA
CTCCGTGGAGAAGTTCAAGCTGAACTTTCAGATGCCTACACTGGCCTCTGGCTGGGACGTGAATAAGGAG
AAGAACAATGGCGCCATCCTGTTTGTGAAGAACGGCCTGTACTATCTGGGCATCATGCCAAAGCAGAAGG
GCAGGTATAAGGCCCTGAGCTTCGAGCCCACAGAGAAAACCAGCGAGGGCTTTGATAAGATGTACTATGA
CTACTTCCCTGATGCCGCCAAGATGATCCCAAAGTGCAGCACCCAGCTGAAGGCCGTGACAGCCCACTTT
CAGACCCACACAACCCCCATCCTGCTGTCCAACAATTTCATCGAGCCTCTGGAGATCACAAAGGAGATCT
ACGACCTGAACAATCCTGAGAAGGAGCCAAAGAAGTTTCAGACAGCCTACGCCAAGAAAACCGGCGACCA
GAAGGGCTACAGAGAGGCCCTGTGCAAGTGGATCGACTTCACAAGGGATTTTCTGTCCAAGTATACCAAG
ACAACCTCTATCGATCTGTCTAGCCTGCGGCCATCCTCTCAGTATAAGGACCTGGGCGAGTACTATGCCG
AGCTGAATCCCCTGCTGTACCACATCAGCTTCCAGAGAATCGCCGAGAAGGAGATCATGGATGCCGTGGA
GACAGGCAAGCTGTACCTGTTCCAGATCTATAACAAGGACTTTGCCAAGGGCCACCACGGCAAGCCTAAT
CTGCACACACTGTATTGGACCGGCCTGTTTTCTCCAGAGAACCTGGCCAAGACAAGCATCAAGCTGAATG
GCCAGGCCGAGCTGTTCTACCGCCCTAAGTCCAGGATGAAGAGGATGGCACACCGGCTGGGAGAGAAGAT
GCTGAACAAGAAGCTGAAGGATCAGAAAACCCCAATCCCCGACACCCTGTACCAGGAGCTGTACGACTAT
GTGAATCACAGACTGTCCCACGACCTGTCTGATGAGGCCAGGGCCCTGCTGCCCAACGTGATCACCAAGG
AGGTGTCTCACGAGATCATCAAGGATAGGCGCTTTACCAGCGACAAGTTCTTTTTCCACGTGCCTATCAC
ACTGAACTATCAGGCCGCCAATTCCCCATCTAAGTTCAACCAGAGGGTGAATGCCTACCTGAAGGAGCAC
CCCGAGACACCTATCATCGGCATCGATCGGGGCGAGAGAAACCTGATCTATATCACAGTGATCGACTCCA
CCGGCAAGATCCTGGAGCAGCGGAGCCTGAACACCATCCAGCAGTTTGATTACCAGAAGAAGCTGGACAA
CAGGGAGAAGGAGAGGGTGGCAGCAAGGCAGGCCTGGTCTGTGGTGGGCACAATCAAGGATCTGAAGCAG
GGCTATCTGAGCCAGGTCATCCACGAGATCGTGGACCTGATGATCCACTACCAGGCCGTGGTGGTGCTGG
AGAACCTGAATTTCGGCTTTAAGAGCAAGAGGACCGGCATCGCCGAGAAGGCCGTGTACCAGCAGTTCGA
GAAGATGCTGATCGATAAGCTGAATTGCCTGGTGCTGAAGGACTATCCAGCAGAGAAAGTGGGAGGCGTG
CTGAACCCATACCAGCTGACAGACCAGTTCACCTCCTTTGCCAAGATGGGCACCCAGTCTGGCTTCCTGT
TTTACGTGCCTGCCCCATATACATCTAAGATCGATCCCCTGACCGGCTTCGTGGACCCCTTCGTGTGGAA
AACCATCAAGAATCACGAGAGCCGCAAGCACTTCCTGGAGGGCTTCGACTTTCTGCACTACGACGTGAAA
ACCGGCGACTTCATCCTGCACTTTAAGATGAACAGAAATCTGTCCTTCCAGAGGGGCCTGCCCGGCTTTA
TGCCTGCATGGGATATCGTGTTCGAGAAGAACGAGACACAGTTTGACGCCAAGGGCACCCCTTTCATCGC
CGGCAAGAGAATCGTGCCAGTGATCGAGAATCACAGATTCACCGGCAGATACCGGGACCTGTATCCTGCC
AACGAGCTGATCGCCCTGCTGGAGGAGAAGGGCATCGTGTTCAGGGATGGCTCCAACATCCTGCCAAAGC
TGCTGGAGAATGACGATTCTCACGCCATCGACACCATGGTGGCCCTGATCCGCAGCGTGCTGCAGATGCG
GAACTCCAATGCCGCCACAGGCGAGGACTATATCAACAGCCCCGTGCGCGATCTGAATGGCGTGTGCTTC
GACTCCCGGTTTCAGAACCCAGAGTGGCCCATGGACGCCGATGCCAATGGCGCCTACCACATCGCCCTGA
AGGGCCAGCTGCTGCTGAATCACCTGAAGGAGAGCAAGGATCTGAAGCTGCAGAACGGCATCTCCAATCA
GGACTGGCTGGCCTACATCCAGGAGCTGCGCAACAAAAGGCCGGCGGCCACGAAAAAGGCCGGCCAGGCA
AAAAAGAAAAAGGGATCCTACCCATACGATGTTCCAGATTACGCTTATCCCTACGACGTGCCTGATTATG
CATACCCATATGATGTCCCCGACTATGCCTAAGCTTGTCAAGCAGATCGTTCAAACATTTGGCAATAAAG
TTTCTTAAGATTGAATCCTGTTGCCGGTCTTGCGATGATTATCATATAATTTCTGTTGAATTACGTTAAG
CATGTAATAATTAACATGTAATGCATGACGTTATTTATGAGATGGGTTTTTATGATTAGAGTCCCGCAAT
TATACATTTAATACGCGATAGAAAACAAAATATAGCGCGCAAACTAGGATAAATTATCGCGCGCGGTGTC
ATCTATGTTACTAGATCGACGCTACTATTGTCTTCTGCACGAAGTGGTTTAAACTATCAGTGTTTGACAG
GATATATTGGCGGGTAAACCTAAGAGAAAAGAGCGTTTATTAGAATAATCGGATATTTAAAAGGGCGTGA
AAAGGTTTATCCGTTCGTCCATTTGTATGTGCATGCCAACCACAGGGTTCCCCAGATCAGGCGCTGGCTG
CTGAACCCCCAGCCGGAACTGACCCCACAAGGCCCTAGCGTTTGCAATGCACCAGGTCATCATTGACCCA
GGCGTGTTCCACCAGGCCGCTGCCTCGCAACTCTTCGCAGGCTTCGCCGACCTGCTCGCGCCACTTCTTC
ACGCGGGTGGAATCCGATCCGCACATGAGGCGGAAGGTTTCCAGCTTGAGCGGGTACGGCTCCCGGTGCG
AGCTGAAATAGTCGAACATCCGTCGGGCCGTCGGCGACAGCTTGCGGTACTTCTCCCATATGAATTTCGT
GTAGTGGTCGCCAGCAAACAGCACGACGATTTCCTCGTCGATCAGGACCTGGCAACGGGACGTTTTCTTG
CCACGGTCCAGGACGCGGAAGCGGTGCAGCAGCGACACCGATTCCAGGTGCCCAACGCGGTCGGACGTGA
AGCCCATCGCCGTCGCCTGTAGGCGCGACAGGCATTCCTCGGCCTTCGTGTAATACCGGCCATTGATCGA
CCAGCCCAGGTCCTGGCAAAGCTCGTAGAACGTGAAGGTGATCGGCTCGCCGATAGGGGTGCGCTTCGCG
TACTCCAACACCTGCTGCCACACCAGTTCGTCATCGTCGGCCCGCAGCTCGACGCCGGTGTAGGTGATCT
TCACGTCCTTGTTGACGTGGAAAATGACCTTGTTTTGCAGCGCCTCGCGCGGGATTTTCTTGTTGCGCGT
GGTGAACAGGGCAGAGCGGGCCGTGTCGTTTGGCATCGCTCGCATCGTGTCCGGCCACGGCGCAATATCG
AACAAGGAAAGCTGCATTTCCTTGATCTGCTGCTTCGTGTGTTTCAGCAACGCGGCCTGCTTGGCCTCGC
TGACCTGTTTTGCCAGGTCCTCGCCGGCGGTTTTTCGCTTCTTGGTCGTCATAGTTCCTCGCGTGTCGAT
GGTCATCGACTTCGCCAAACCTGCCGCCTCCTGTTCAAGACGACGCGAACGCTCCACGGCGGCCGATGGC
GCGGGCAGGGCAGGGGGAGCCAGTTGCACGCTGTCGCGCTCGATCTTGGCCGTAGCTTGCTGGACCATCG
AGCCGACGGACTGGAAGGTTTCGCGGGGCGCACGCATGACGGTGCGGCTTGCGATGGTTTCGGCATCCTC
GGCGGAAAACCCCGCGTCGATCAGTTCTTGCCTGTATGCCTTCCGGTCAAACGTCCGATTCATTCACCCT
CCTTGCGGGATTGCCCCGACTCACGCCGGGGCAATGTGCCCTTATTCCTGATTTGACCCGCCTGGTGCCT
TGGTGTCCAGATAATCCACCTTATCGGCAATGAAGTCGGTCCCGTAGACCGTCTGGCCGTCCTTCTCGTA
CTTGGTATTCCGAATCTTGCCCTGCACGAATACCAGCGACCCCTTGCCCAAATACTTGCCGTGGGCCTCG
GCCTGAGAGCCAAAACACTTGATGCGGAAGAAGTCGGTGCGCTCCTGCTTGTCGCCGGCATCGTTGCGCC
ACATCTAGGATCTGCCAGGAACCGTAAAAAGGCCGCGTTGCTGGCGTTTTTCCATAGGCTCCGCCCCCCT
GACGAGCATCACAAAAATCGACGCTCAAGTCAGAGGTGGCGAAACCCGACAGGACTATAAAGATACCAGG
CGTTTCCCCCTGGAAGCTCCCTCGTGCGCTCTCCTGTTCCGACCCTGCCGCTTACCGGATACCTGTCCGC
CTTTCTCCCTTCGGGAAGCGTGGCGCTTTCTCATAGCTCACGCTGTAGGTATCTCAGTTCGGTGTAGGTC
GTTCGCTCCAAGCTGGGCTGTGTGCACGAACCCCCCGTTCAGCCCGACCGCTGCGCCTTATCCGGTAACT
ATCGTCTTGAGTCCAACCCGGTAAGACACGACTTATCGCCACTGGCAGCAGCCACTGGTAACAGGATTAG
CAGAGCGAGGTATGTAGGCGGTGCTACAGAGTTCTTGAAGTGGTGGCCTAACTACGGCTACACTAGAAGA
ACAGTATTTGGTATCTGCGCTCTGCTGAAGCCAGTTACCTTCGGAAAAAGAGTTGGTAGCTCTTGATCCG
GCAAACAAACCACCGCTGGTAGCGGTGGTTTTTTTGTTTGCAAGCAGCAGATTACGCGCAGAAAAAAAGG
ATCTCAAGAAGATCCTTTGATCTTTTCTACGGGGTCTGACGCTCAGTGGAACGAAAACTCACGTTAAGGG
ATTTTGGTCATGAGATTATCAAAAAGGATCTTCACCTAGATCCTTTTAAATTAAAAATGAAGTTTTAAAT
CAATCTAAAGTATATATGAGTAAACTTGGTCTGACAGTTACCAATGCTTAATCAGTGAGGCACCTATCTC
AGCGATCTGTCTATTTCGTTCATCCATAGTTGCCTGACTCCCCGTCGTGTAGATAACTACGATACGGGAG
GGCTTACCATCTGGCCCCAGTGCTGCAATGATACCGCGAGAACCACGCTCACCGGCTCCAGATTTATCAG
CAATAAACCAGCCAGCCGGAAGGGCCGAGCGCAGAAGTGGTCCTGCAACTTTATCCGCCTCCATCCAGTC
TATTAATTGTTGCCGGGAAGCTAGAGTAAGTAGTTCGCCAGTTAATAGTTTGCGCAACGTTGTTGCCATT
GCTACAGGCATCGTGGTGTCACGCTCGTCGTTTGGTATGGCTTCATTCAGCTCCGGTTCCCAACGATCAA
GGCGAGTTACATGATCCCCCATGTTGTGCAAAAAAGCGGTTAGCTCCTTCGGTCCTCCGATCGTTGTCAG
AAGTAAGTTGGCCGCAGTGTTATCACTCATGGTTATGGCAGCACTGCATAATTCTCTTACTGTCATGCCA
TCCGTAAGATGCTTTTCTGTGACTGGTGAGTACTCAACCAAGTCATTCTGAGAATAGTGTATGCGGCGAC
CGAGTTGCTCTTGCCCGGCGTCAATACGGGATAATACCGCGCCACATAGCAGAACTTTAAAAGTGCTCAT
CATTGGAAAACGTTCTTCGGGGCGAAAACTCTCAAGGATCTTACCGCTGTTGAGATCCAGTTCGATGTAA
CCCACTCGTGCACCCAACTGATCTTCAGCATCTTTTACTTTCACCAGCGTTTCTGGGTGAGCAAAAACAG
GAAGGCAAAATGCCGCAAAAAAGGGAATAAGGGCGACACGGAAATGTTGAATACTCATACTCTTCCTTTT
TCAATATTATTGAAGCATTTATCAAGGTTATTGTCTCATGAGCGGATACATATTTGAATGTATTTAGAAA
AATAAACAAATAGGGGTTCCGCGCACGAATTGGCCAGCGCTGCCATTTTTGGGGTGAGGCCGTTCGCGGC
CGAGGGGCGCAGCCCCTGGGGGGATGGGAGGCCCGCGTTAGCGGGCCGGGAGGGTTCGAGAAGGGGGGGC
ACCCCCCTTCGGCGTGCGCGGTCACGCGCACAGGGCGCAGCCCTGGTTAAAAACAAGGTTTATAAATATT
GGTTTAAAAGCAGGTTAAAAGACAGGTTAGCGGTGGCCGAAAAACGGGCGGAAACCCTTGCAAATGCTGG
ATTTTCTGCCTGTGGACAGCCCCTCAAATGTCAATAGGTGCGCCCCTCATCTGTCAGCACTCTGCCCCTC
AAGTGTCAAGGATCGCGCCCCTCATCTGTCAGTAGTCGCGCCCCTCAAGTGTCAATACCGCAGGGCACTT
ATCCCCAGGCTTGTCCACATCATCTGTGGGAAACTCGCGTAAAATCAGGCGTTTTCGCCGATTTGCGAGG
CTGGCCAGCTCCACGTCGCCGGCCGAAATCGAGCCTGCCCCTCATCTGTCAACGCCGCGCCGGGTGAGTC
GGCCCCTCAAGTGTCAACGTCCGCCCCTCATCTGTCAGTGAGGGCCAAGTTTTCCGCGAGGTATCCACAA
CGCCGGCGGCCGCGGTGTCTCGCACACGGCTTCGACGGCGTTTCTGGCGCGTTTGCAGGGCCATAGACGG
CCGCCAGCCCAGCGGCGAGGGCAACCAGCCCGGTGAGCGTCGCAAAGGAGATCCTGATCTGACTGATGGG
CTGCCTGTATCGAGTGGTGATTTTGTGCCGAGCTGCCGGTCGGGGAGCTGTTGGCTGGCTGGTGGCAGGA
TATATTGTGGTGTAAACAAATTGACGCTTAGACAACTTAATAACACATTGCGGACGTTTTTAATGTACTG
GGGTGGATGCAGTGGGCCCCAC
